Addgene plasmid #211760: px552-U6-gRNA1-U6-gRNA2-CMV-eGFP
Purpose: Paired gRNAs (sgRNA1 and 2) targeting Exon 1 of VEGFA gene conserved across mouse, rhesus macaque, and human.
Depositing lab: Glenn Yiu. Depositing organization: University of California, Davis. Publication: CRISPR-based VEGF suppression using paired guide RNAs for treatment of choroidal neovascularization. Chung SH, Sin TN, Dang B, Ngo T, Lo T, Lent-Schochet D, Meleppat RK, Zawadzki RJ, Yiu G. Mol Ther Nucleic Acids. 2022 Apr 27;28:613-622. doi: 10.1016/j.omtn.2022.04.015. eCollection 2022 Jun 14. PubMed 35614998.
Backbone
  Vector backbone: px552
  Backbone manufacturer: (Addgene #60958)
  Modifications to backbone: Replaced the human synapsin (hSyn) promotor with a ubiquitous CMV promotor to drive GFP expression
  Vector type: Mammalian Expression, AAV, CRISPR
Growth in bacteria
  Bacterial resistance: Ampicillin, 100 μg/mL
  Growth temperature: 37°C
  Growth strain: NEB Stable
  Copy number: Unknown
Gene/Insert
  Gene/Insert name: gRNA1 and gRNA2 targeting VEGF-A
  Species: H. sapiens (human), M. musculus (mouse); M. mulatta (rhesus macaque)
  GenBank ID: ENSMMUG00000004577
  Entrez Gene: VEGFA (a.k.a. L-VEGF, MVCD1, VEGF, VPF)
  Promoter: U6
  Cloning method: Restriction Enzyme; 5′ cloning site SapI (unknown if destroyed); 3′ cloning site SapI (unknown if destroyed)
  Sequencing primers: 5′ GAGGGCCTATTTCCCATGAT
Terms and licenses: Academic/Nonprofit Terms; Industry Terms: Not Available to Industry
How to cite: px552-U6-gRNA1-U6-gRNA2-CMV-eGFP was a gift from Glenn Yiu (Addgene plasmid # 211760 ; http://n2t.net/addgene:211760 ; RRID:Addgene_211760)
