[The description below was written by a language model from this plasmid's Addgene catalogue record and pLannotate feature annotations shown in this document.]
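Description:
px552-U6-gRNA1-U6-gRNA2-CMV-eGFP is an AAV transfer plasmid for CRISPR guide delivery to mammalian cells, built on the px552 backbone. It is propagated in bacteria through a high-copy ColE1/pUC-type origin with ampicillin selection (AmpR under its own bla promoter) and also carries an f1 phage origin. The payload lies between AAV2 inverted terminal repeats, which allow the intervening DNA to be packaged into recombinant AAV particles. The annotation finds the downstream ITR intact, whereas the upstream one is detected only as short fragments, which may reflect the difficulty of sequencing these repeats or a partial deletion.

Within the ITRs are two tandem guide cassettes, each consisting of a human U6 RNA polymerase III promoter followed by a spacer and the Streptococcus pyogenes Cas9 gRNA scaffold. The two guides target exon 1 of VEGFA at sites conserved across mouse, rhesus macaque and human, so the same vector can be used in all three species. Downstream, a CMV enhancer/promoter drives EGFP, terminated by the human growth hormone polyadenylation signal. According to the record, this ubiquitous CMV promoter replaced the neuron-specific human synapsin promoter of the parental px552. The EGFP reading frame continues into a fragment annotated as SYNE3, suggesting that the reporter is a fusion protein, although the catalogue entry does not comment on this.

The plasmid encodes no Cas9, so the nuclease must be supplied separately. The associated work concerns paired-guide suppression of VEGF as an approach to treating choroidal neovascularization, with the GFP marking transduced cells.
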