Features (pLannotate 1.2.2; 22 found; start..end, strand, type, name):
     12..39      +  repeat_region  AAV2 ITR (fragment): inverted terminal repeat of adeno-associated virus serotype 2 inverted
     68..95      +  repeat_region  AAV2 ITR (fragment): inverted terminal repeat of adeno-associated virus serotype 2 inverted
    145..385     +  promoter       U6 promoter: RNA polymerase III promoter for human U6 snRNA
    415..490     +  misc_RNA       gRNA scaffold: guide RNA scaffold for the Streptococcus pyogenes CRISPR/Cas9 system
    516..756     +  promoter       U6 promoter: RNA polymerase III promoter for human U6 snRNA
    785..860     +  misc_RNA       gRNA scaffold: guide RNA scaffold for the Streptococcus pyogenes CRISPR/Cas9 system
    970..1349    +  enhancer       CMV enhancer: human cytomegalovirus immediate early enhancer
   1350..1549    +  promoter       CMV promoter: human cytomegalovirus (CMV) immediate early promoter
   1566..1626    +  ncRNA          mir-TAR: Accession: RF00250 - Trans-activation response element (TAR)
   1638..1655    +  misc_feature   MCS (fragment): pUC18/19 multiple cloning site
   1662..2378    +  CDS            EGFP: EGFP is a basic (constitutively fluorescent) green fluorescent protein published in 1996, derived from Aequorea victoria. It is reported to be a rapidly-maturing weak dimer with moderate acid sensitivity.
   2370..2642    +  CDS            SYNE3 (fragment): SYNE3_HUMAN - Also known as C14orf139 From Homo sapiens (Human).
   2644..2673    +  misc_feature   MCS (fragment): pBluescript multiple cloning site
   2695..3171    +  polyA_signal   hGH poly(A) signal: human growth hormone polyadenylation signal
   3211..3351    +  repeat_region  AAV2 ITR: inverted terminal repeat of adeno-associated virus serotype 2 inverted
   3356..3407    -  misc_feature   bom (fragment): basis of mobility region from pBR322
   3426..3881    +  rep_origin     f1 ori (sequence partly withheld): f1 bacteriophage origin of replication; arrow indicates direction of (+) strand synthesis
   3882..3931    -  misc_feature   bom (fragment): basis of mobility region from pBR322
   4033..4068    -  CDS            rop (fragment): Rop protein, which maintains plasmids at low copy number; rop
   4163..4267    +  promoter       AmpR promoter: bla
   4268..5128    +  CDS            AmpR: β-lactamase; bla; confers resistance to ampicillin, carbenicillin, and related antibiotics
   5299..5887    +  rep_origin     ori: high-copy-number ColE1/pMB1/pBR322/pUC origin of replication
>Addgene plasmid #211760 | px552-U6-gRNA1-U6-gRNA2-CMV-eGFP | addgene full sequence | sequence record 421239 | Addgene NGS Result
CCTGCAGGCAGCTGCGCGCTCGCTCGCTCACTGAGGCCGCCCGGGCGTCGGGCGACCTTTGGTCGCCCGG
CCTCAGTGAGCGAGCGAGCGCGCAGAGAGGGAGTGGCCAACTCCATCACTAGGGGTTCCTGCGGCCGCAC
GCGTGAGGGCCTATTTCCCATGATTCCTTCATATTTGCATATACGATACAAGGCTGTTAGAGAGATAATT
GGAATTAATTTGACTGTAAACACAAAGATATTAGTACAAAATACGTGACGTAGAAAGTAATAATTTCTTG
GGTAGTTTGCAGTTTTAAAATTATGTTTTAAAATGGACTATCATATGCTTACCGTAACTTGAAAGTATTT
CGATTTCTTGGCTTTATATATCTTGTGGAAAGGACGAAACACCGCAGAAAGTTCATGGTTTCGGGTTTTA
GAGCTAGAAATAGCAAGTTAAAATAAGGCTAGTCCGTTATCAACTTGAAAAAGTGGCACCGAGTCGGTGC
TTTTTTTCTAGACTGCAGAGGGCCCGAGGGCCTATTTCCCATGATTCCTTCATATTTGCATATACGATAC
AAGGCTGTTAGAGAGATAATTGGAATTAATTTGACTGTAAACACAAAGATATTAGTACAAAATACGTGAC
GTAGAAAGTAATAATTTCTTGGGTAGTTTGCAGTTTTAAAATTATGTTTTAAAATGGACTATCATATGCT
TACCGTAACTTGAAAGTATTTCGATTTCTTGGCTTTATATATCTTGTGGAAAGGACGAAACACCGAGAAG
TGCTAGCTCGGGCCGTTTTAGAGCTAGAAATAGCAAGTTAAAATAAGGCTAGTCCGTTATCAACTTGAAA
AAGTGGCACCGAGTCGGTGCTTTTTTCTAGACTGCAGAGGGCCCGGCTTGACCGACAATTGCATGAAGAA
TCTGCTTAGGGTTAGGCGTTTTGCGCTGCTTCGCGATGTACGGGCCAGATATACGCGTTGACATTGATTA
TTGACTAGTTATTAATAGTAATCAATTACGGGGTCATTAGTTCATAGCCCATATATGGAGTTCCGCGTTA
CATAACTTACGGTAAATGGCCCGCCTGGCTGACCGCCCAACGACCCCCGCCCATTGACGTCAATAATGAC
GTATGTTCCCATAGTAACGCCAATAGGGACTTTCCATTGACGTCAATGGGTGGAGTATTTACGGTAAACT
GCCCACTTGGCAGTACATCAAGTGTATCATATGCCAAGTACGCCCCCTATTGACGTCAATGACGGTAAAT
GGCCCGCCTGGCATTATGCCCAGTACATGACCTTATGGGACTTTCCTACTTGGCAGTACATCTACGTATT
AGTCATCGCTATTACCATGGTGATGCGGTTTTGGCAGTACATCAATGGGCGTGGATAGCGGTTTGACTCA
CGGGGATTTCCAAGTCTCCACCCCATTGACGTCAATGGGAGTTTGTTTTGGCACCAAAATCAACGGGACT
TTCCAAAATGTCGTAACAACTCCGCCCCATTGACGCAAATGGGCGGTAGGCGTGTACGGTGGGAGGTCTA
TATAAGCAGCGCGTTTTGCCTGTACTGGGTCTCTCTGGTTAGACCAGATCTGAGCCTGGGAGCTCTCTGG
CTAACTAGGGAACCCACTGCTTAAGCCGGATCCTCTAGAGTCGACGCCACCATGGTGAGCAAGGGCGAGG
AGCTGTTCACCGGGGTGGTGCCCATCCTGGTCGAGCTGGACGGCGACGTAAACGGCCACAAGTTCAGCGT
GTCCGGCGAGGGCGAGGGCGATGCCACCTACGGCAAGCTGACCCTGAAGTTCATCTGCACCACCGGCAAG
CTGCCCGTGCCCTGGCCCACCCTCGTGACCACCCTGACCTACGGCGTGCAGTGCTTCAGCCGCTACCCCG
ACCACATGAAGCAGCACGACTTCTTCAAGTCCGCCATGCCCGAAGGCTACGTCCAGGAGCGCACCATCTT
CTTCAAGGACGACGGCAACTACAAGACCCGCGCCGAGGTGAAGTTCGAGGGCGACACCCTGGTGAACCGC
ATCGAGCTGAAGGGCATCGACTTCAAGGAGGACGGCAACATCCTGGGGCACAAGCTGGAGTACAACTACA
ACAGCCACAACGTCTATATCATGGCCGACAAGCAGAAGAACGGCATCAAGGTGAACTTCAAGATCCGCCA
CAACATCGAGGACGGCAGCGTGCAGCTCGCCGACCACTACCAGCAGAACACCCCCATCGGCGACGGCCCC
GTGCTGCTGCCCGACAACCACTACCTGAGCACCCAGTCCGCCCTGAGCAAAGACCCCAACGAGAAGCGCG
ATCACATGGTCCTGCTGGAGTTCGTGACCGCCGCCGGGATCACTCTCGGCATGGACGAGCTGTACAAGTC
CGGACTCAGATCTCGAGAGGAGGAGGAGGAGACAGACAGCAGGATGCCCCACCTCGACAGCCCCGGCAGC
TCCCAGCCGAGACGCTCCTTCCTCTCAAGGGTGATCAGGGCAGCGCTACCGTTGCAGCTGCTTCTGCTGC
TGCTGCTGCTCCTGGCCTGCCTGCTACCTGCCTCTGAAGATGACTACAGCTGCACCCAGGCCAACAACTT
TGCCCGATCCTTCTACCCCATGCTGCGGTACACCAACGGGCCACCTCCCACCTAGGAATTCGATATCAAG
CTTATCGATACCGAGCGCTGCTCGAGAGATCTACGGGTGGCATCCCTGTGACCCCTCCCCAGTGCCTCTC
CTGGCCCTGGAAGTTGCCACTCCAGTGCCCACCAGCCTTGTCCTAATAAAATTAAGTTGCATCATTTTGT
CTGACTAGGTGTCCTTCTATAATATTATGGGGTGGAGGGGGGTGGTATGGAGCAAGGGGCAAGTTGGGAA
GACAACCTGTAGGGCCTGCGGGGTCTATTGGGAACCAAGCTGGAGTGCAGTGGCACAATCTTGGCTCACT
GCAATCTCCGCCTCCTGGGTTCAAGCGATTCTCCTGCCTCAGCCTCCCGAGTTGTTGGGATTCCAGGCAT
GCATGACCAGGCTCAGCTAATTTTTGTTTTTTTGGTAGAGACGGGGTTTCACCATATTGGCCAGGCTGGT
CTCCAACTCCTAATCTCAGGTGATCTACCCACCTTGGCCTCCCAAATTGCTGGGATTACAGGCGTGAACC
ACTGCTCCCTTCCCTGTCCTTCTGATTTTGTAGGTAACCACGTGCGGACCGAGCGGCCGCAGGAACCCCT
AGTGATGGAGTTGGCCACTCCCTCTCTGCGCGCTCGCTCGCTCACTGAGGCCGGGCGACCAAAGGTCGCC
CGACGCCCGGGCTTTGCCCGGGCGGCCTCAGTGAGCGAGCGAGCGCGCAGCTGCCTGCAGGGGCGCCTGA
TGCGGTATTTTCTCCTTACGCATCTGTGCGGTATTTCACACCGCATA
[95 nt withheld, positions 3408-3502]
T
[46 nt withheld, positions 3504-3549]
C
[141 nt withheld, positions 3551-3691]
CCTTTGACGTTGGAGTCCACGTTCTTT
[37 nt withheld, positions 3719-3755]
ACTCTATCTCGGGCTATTCTTTTGATTTATAAGGGATTTTGCCGATTTCGGTCTATTGGTTAAAAAATGA
GCTGATTTAACAAAAATTTAACGCGAATTTTAACAAAATATTAACGTTTACAATTTTATGGTGCACTCTC
AGTACAATCTGCTCTGATGCCGCATAGTTAAGCCAGCCCCGACACCCGCCAACACCCGCTGACGCGCCCT
GACGGGCTTGTCTGCTCCCGGCATCCGCTTACAGACAAGCTGTGACCGTCTCCGGGAGCTGCATGTGTCA
GAGGTTTTCACCGTCATCACCGAAACGCGCGAGACGAAAGGGCCTCGTGATACGCCTATTTTTATAGGTT
AATGTCATGATAATAATGGTTTCTTAGACGTCAGGTGGCACTTTTCGGGGAAATGTGCGCGGAACCCCTA
TTTGTTTATTTTTCTAAATACATTCAAATATGTATCCGCTCATGAGACAATAACCCTGATAAATGCTTCA
ATAATATTGAAAAAGGAAGAGTATGAGTATTCAACATTTCCGTGTCGCCCTTATTCCCTTTTTTGCGGCA
TTTTGCCTTCCTGTTTTTGCTCACCCAGAAACGCTGGTGAAAGTAAAAGATGCTGAAGATCAGTTGGGTG
CACGAGTGGGTTACATCGAACTGGATCTCAACAGCGGTAAGATCCTTGAGAGTTTTCGCCCCGAAGAACG
TTTTCCAATGATGAGCACTTTTAAAGTTCTGCTATGTGGCGCGGTATTATCCCGTATTGACGCCGGGCAA
GAGCAACTCGGTCGCCGCATACACTATTCTCAGAATGACTTGGTTGAGTACTCACCAGTCACAGAAAAGC
ATCTTACGGATGGCATGACAGTAAGAGAATTATGCAGTGCTGCCATAACCATGAGTGATAACACTGCGGC
CAACTTACTTCTGACAACGATCGGAGGACCGAAGGAGCTAACCGCTTTTTTGCACAACATGGGGGATCAT
GTAACTCGCCTTGATCGTTGGGAACCGGAGCTGAATGAAGCCATACCAAACGACGAGCGTGACACCACGA
TGCCTGTAGCAATGGCAACAACGTTGCGCAAACTATTAACTGGCGAACTACTTACTCTAGCTTCCCGGCA
ACAATTAATAGACTGGATGGAGGCGGATAAAGTTGCAGGACCACTTCTGCGCTCGGCCCTTCCGGCTGGC
TGGTTTATTGCTGATAAATCTGGAGCCGGTGAGCGTGGGTCTCGCGGTATCATTGCAGCACTGGGGCCAG
ATGGTAAGCCCTCCCGTATCGTAGTTATCTACACGACGGGGAGTCAGGCAACTATGGATGAACGAAATAG
ACAGATCGCTGAGATAGGTGCCTCACTGATTAAGCATTGGTAACTGTCAGACCAAGTTTACTCATATATA
CTTTAGATTGATTTAAAACTTCATTTTTAATTTAAAAGGATCTAGGTGAAGATCCTTTTTGATAATCTCA
TGACCAAAATCCCTTAACGTGAGTTTTCGTTCCACTGAGCGTCAGACCCCGTAGAAAAGATCAAAGGATC
TTCTTGAGATCCTTTTTTTCTGCGCGTAATCTGCTGCTTGCAAACAAAAAAACCACCGCTACCAGCGGTG
GTTTGTTTGCCGGATCAAGAGCTACCAACTCTTTTTCCGAAGGTAACTGGCTTCAGCAGAGCGCAGATAC
CAAATACTGTTCTTCTAGTGTAGCCGTAGTTAGGCCACCACTTCAAGAACTCTGTAGCACCGCCTACATA
CCTCGCTCTGCTAATCCTGTTACCAGTGGCTGCTGCCAGTGGCGATAAGTCGTGTCTTACCGGGTTGGAC
TCAAGACGATAGTTACCGGATAAGGCGCAGCGGTCGGGCTGAACGGGGGGTTCGTGCACACAGCCCAGCT
TGGAGCGAACGACCTACACCGAACTGAGATACCTACAGCGTGAGCTATGAGAAAGCGCCACGCTTCCCGA
AGGGAGAAAGGCGGACAGGTATCCGGTAAGCGGCAGGGTCGGAACAGGAGAGCGCACGAGGGAGCTTCCA
GGGGGAAACGCCTGGTATCTTTATAGTCCTGTCGGGTTTCGCCACCTCTGACTTGAGCGTCGATTTTTGT
GATGCTCGTCAGGGGGGCGGAGCCTATGGAAAAACGCCAGCAACGCGGCCTTTTTACGGTTCCTGGCCTT
TTGCTGGCCTTTTGCTCACATGT
